>Addgene plasmid #219321 | SFFV-DRAP1-Brd 398 | addgene full sequence | sequence record 449066 | Addgene NGS Result
ATTTATGCAGAGGCCGAGGCCGCCTCGGCCTCTGAGCTATTCCAGAAGTAGTGAGGAGGCTTTTTTGGAG
GCCTAGGGACGTACCCAATTCGCCCTATAGTGAGTCGTATTACGCGCGCTCACTGGCCGTCGTTTTACAA
CGTCGTGACTGGGAAAACCCTGGCGTTACCCAACTTAATCGCCTTGCAGCACATCCCCCTTTCGCCAGCT
GGCGTAATAGCGAAGAGGCCCGCACCGATCGCCCTTCCCAACAGTTGCGCAGCCTGAATGGCGAATGGG
[124 nt withheld, positions 280-403]
C
[91 nt withheld, positions 405-495]
A
[49 nt withheld, positions 497-545]
CCTTTGACGTTGGAGTCCACGTTCTTT
[37 nt withheld, positions 573-609]
ACCCTATCTCGGTCTATTCTTTTGATTTATAAGGGATTTTGCCGATTTCGGCCTATTGGTTAAAAAATGA
GCTGATTTAACAAAAATTTAACGCGAATTTTAACAAAATATTAACGCTTACAATTTAGGTGGCACTTTTC
GGGGAAATGTGCGCGGAACCCCTATTTGTTTATTTTTCTAAATACATTCAAATATGTATCCGCTCATGAG
ACAATAACCCTGATAAATGCTTCAATAATATTGAAAAAGGAAGAGTATGAGTATTCAACATTTCCGTGTC
GCCCTTATTCCCTTTTTTGCGGCATTTTGCCTTCCTGTTTTTGCTCACCCAGAAACGCTGGTGAAAGTAA
AAGATGCTGAAGATCAGTTGGGTGCACGAGTGGGTTACATCGAACTGGATCTCAACAGCGGTAAGATCCT
TGAGAGTTTTCGCCCCGAAGAACGTTTTCCAATGATGAGCACTTTTAAAGTTCTGCTATGTGGCGCGGTA
TTATCCCGTATTGACGCCGGGCAAGAGCAACTCGGTCGCCGCATACACTATTCTCAGAATGACTTGGTTG
AGTACTCACCAGTCACAGAAAAGCATCTTACGGATGGCATGACAGTAAGAGAATTATGCAGTGCTGCCAT
AACCATGAGTGATAACACTGCGGCCAACTTACTTCTGACAACGATCGGAGGACCGAAGGAGCTAACCGCT
TTTTTGCACAACATGGGGGATCATGTAACTCGCCTTGATCGTTGGGAACCGGAGCTGAATGAAGCCATAC
CAAACGACGAGCGTGACACCACGATGCCTGTAGCAATGGCAACAACGTTGCGCAAACTATTAACTGGCGA
ACTACTTACTCTAGCTTCCCGGCAACAATTAATAGACTGGATGGAGGCGGATAAAGTTGCAGGACCACTT
CTGCGCTCGGCCCTTCCGGCTGGCTGGTTTATTGCTGATAAATCTGGAGCCGGTGAGCGTGGGTCTCGCG
GTATCATTGCAGCACTGGGGCCAGATGGTAAGCCCTCCCGTATCGTAGTTATCTACACGACGGGGAGTCA
GGCAACTATGGATGAACGAAATAGACAGATCGCTGAGATAGGTGCCTCACTGATTAAGCATTGGTAACTG
TCAGACCAAGTTTACTCATATATACTTTAGATTGATTTAAAACTTCATTTTTAATTTAAAAGGATCTAGG
TGAAGATCCTTTTTGATAATCTCATGACCAAAATCCCTTAACGTGAGTTTTCGTTCCACTGAGCGTCAGA
CCCCGTAGAAAAGATCAAAGGATCTTCTTGAGATCCTTTTTTTCTGCGCGTAATCTGCTGCTTGCAAACA
AAAAAACCACCGCTACCAGCGGTGGTTTGTTTGCCGGATCAAGAGCTACCAACTCTTTTTCCGAAGGTAA
CTGGCTTCAGCAGAGCGCAGATACCAAATACTGTTCTTCTAGTGTAGCCGTAGTTAGGCCACCACTTCAA
GAACTCTGTAGCACCGCCTACATACCTCGCTCTGCTAATCCTGTTACCAGTGGCTGCTGCCAGTGGCGAT
AAGTCGTGTCTTACCGGGTTGGACTCAAGACGATAGTTACCGGATAAGGCGCAGCGGTCGGGCTGAACGG
GGGGTTCGTGCACACAGCCCAGCTTGGAGCGAACGACCTACACCGAACTGAGATACCTACAGCGTGAGCT
ATGAGAAAGCGCCACGCTTCCCGAAGGGAGAAAGGCGGACAGGTATCCGGTAAGCGGCAGGGTCGGAACA
GGAGAGCGCACGAGGGAGCTTCCAGGGGGAAACGCCTGGTATCTTTATAGTCCTGTCGGGTTTCGCCACC
TCTGACTTGAGCGTCGATTTTTGTGATGCTCGTCAGGGGGGCGGAGCCTATGGAAAAACGCCAGCAACGC
GGCCTTTTTACGGTTCCTGGCCTTTTGCTGGCCTTTTGCTCACATGTTCTTTCCTGCGTTATCCCCTGAT
TCTGTGGATAACCGTATTACCGCCTTTGAGTGAGCTGATACCGCTCGCCGCAGCCGAACGACCGAGCGCA
GCGAGTCAGTGAGCGAGGAAGCGGAAGAGCGCCCAATACGCAAACCGCCTCTCCCCGCGCGTTGGCCGAT
TCATTAATGCAGCTGGCACGACAGGTTTCCCGACTGGAAAGCGGGCAGTGAGCGCAACGCAATTAATGTG
AGTTAGCTCACTCATTAGGCACCCCAGGCTTTACACTTTATGCTTCCGGCTCGTATGTTGTGTGGAATTG
TGAGCGGATAACAATTTCACACAGGAAACAGCTATGACCATGATTACGCCAAGCGCGCAATTAACCCTCA
CTAAAGGGAACAAAAGCTGGAGCTGCAAGCTTAATGTAGTCTTATGCAATACTCTTGTAGTCTTGCAACA
TGGTAACGATGAGTTAGCAACATGCCTTACAAGGAGAGAAAAAGCACCGTGCATGCCGATTGGTGGAAGT
AAGGTGGTACGATCGTGCCTTATTAGGAAGGCAACAGACGGGTCTGACATGGATTGGACGAACCACTGAA
TTGCCGCATTGCAGAGATATTGTATTTAAGTGCCTAGCTCGATACATAAACGGGTCTCTCTGGTTAGACC
AGATCTGAGCCTGGGAGCTCTCTGGCTAACTAGGGAACCCACTGCTTAAGCCTCAATAAAGCTTGCCTTG
AGTGCTTCAAGTAGTGTGTGCCCGTCTGTTGTGTGACTCTGGTAACTAGAGATCCCTCAGACCCTTTTAG
TCAGTGTGGAAAATCTCTAGCAGTGGCGCCCGAACAGGGACTTGAAAGCGAAAGGGAAACCAGAGGAGCT
CTCTCGACGCAGGACTCGGCTTGCTGAAGCGCGCACGGCAAGAGGCGAGGGGCGGCGACTGGTGAGTACG
CCAAAAATTTTGACTAGCGGAGGCTAGAAGGAGAGAGATGGGTGCGAGAGCGTCAGTATTAAGCGGGGGA
GAATTAGATCGCGATGGGAAAAAATTCGGTTAAGGCCAGGGGGAAAGAAAAAATATAAATTAAAACATAT
AGTATGGGCAAGCAGGGAGCTAGAACGATTCGCAGTTAATCCTGGCCTGTTAGAAACATCAGAAGGCTGT
AGACAAATACTGGGACAGCTACAACCATCCCTTCAGACAGGATCAGAAGAACTTAGATCATTATATAATA
CAGTAGCAACCCTCTATTGTGTGCATCAAAGGATAGAGATAAAAGACACCAAGGAAGCTTTAGACAAGAT
AGAGGAAGAGCAAAACAAAAGTAAGACCACCGCACAGCAAGCGGCCGCTGATCTTCAGACCTGGAGGAGG
AGATATGAGGGACAATTGGAGAAGTGAATTATATAAATATAAAGTAGTAAAAATTGAACCATTAGGAGTA
GCACCCACCAAGGCAAAGAGAAGAGTGGTGCAGAGAGAAAAAAGAGCAGTGGGAATAGGAGCTTTGTTCC
TTGGGTTCTTGGGAGCAGCAGGAAGCACTATGGGCGCAGCGTCAATGACGCTGACGGTACAGGCCAGACA
ATTATTGTCTGGTATAGTGCAGCAGCAGAACAATTTGCTGAGGGCTATTGAGGCGCAACAGCATCTGTTG
CAACTCACAGTCTGGGGCATCAAGCAGCTCCAGGCAAGAATCCTGGCTGTGGAAAGATACCTAAAGGATC
AACAGCTCCTGGGGATTTGGGGTTGCTCTGGAAAACTCATTTGCACCACTGCTGTGCCTTGGAATGCTAG
TTGGAGTAATAAATCTCTGGAACAGATTTGGAATCACACGACCTGGATGGAGTGGGACAGAGAAATTAAC
AATTACACAAGCTTAATACACTCCTTAATTGAAGAATCGCAAAACCAGCAAGAAAAGAATGAACAAGAAT
TATTGGAATTAGATAAATGGGCAAGTTTGTGGAATTGGTTTAACATAACAAATTGGCTGTGGTATATAAA
ATTATTCATAATGATAGTAGGAGGCTTGGTAGGTTTAAGAATAGTTTTTGCTGTACTTTCTATAGTGAAT
AGAGTTAGGCAGGGATATTCACCATTATCGTTTCAGACCCACCTCCCAACCCCGAGGGGACCCGACAGGC
CCGAAGGAATAGAAGAAGAAGGTGGAGAGAGAGACAGAGACAGATCCATTCGATTAGTGAACGGATCTCG
ACGGTATCGGTTAACTTTTAAAAGAAAAGGGGGGATTGGGGGGTACAGTGCAGGGGAAAGAATAGTAGAC
ATAATAGCAACAGACATACAAACTAAAGAATTACAAAAACAAATTACAAAAATTCAAAATTTTATCGATC
ACGAGACTAGCCTCGAGCTGGCTGCAGTAACGCCATTTTGCAAGGCATGGAAAAATACCAAACCAAGAAT
AGAGAAGTTCAGATCAAGGGCGGGTACATGAAAATAGCTAACGTTGGGCCAAACAGGATATCTGCGGTGA
GCAGTTTCGGCCCCGGCCCGGGGCCAAGAACAGATGGTCACCGCAGTTTCGGCCCCGGCCCGAGGCCAAG
AACAGATGGTCCCCAGATATGGCCCAACCCTCAGCAGTTTCTTAAGACCCATCAGATGTTTCCAGGCTCC
CCCAAGGACCTGAAATGACCCTGCGCCTTATTTGAATTAACCAATCAGCCTGCTTCTCGCTTCTGTTCGC
GCGCTTCTGCTTCCCGAGCTCTATAAAAGAGCTCACAACCCCTCACTCGGCGCGCCAGTCCTCCGACAGA
CTGAGTCGGCCGGTCGAATCAAGCTTATCGATACCGTCGACGGATCCGCTAGCCCGCGGTTCGAAATGCC
GAGCAAGAAGAAGAAGTACAACGCGCGGTTCCCGCCGGCGCGGATCAAGAAGATCATGCAGACGGACGAA
GAGATTGGGAAGGTGGCGGCGGCGGTGCCTGTCATCATCTCCCGGGCGCTCGAGCTCTTCCTAGAGTCGC
TGTTGAAGAAGGCCTGCCAGGTGACCCAGTCGCGGAACGCGAAGACCATGACCACATCCCACCTGAAGCA
GTGCATCGAGCTGGAGCAGCAGTTTGACTTCTTGAAGGACCTGGTGGCATCTGTTCCCGACATGCAGGGG
GACGGGGAAGACAACCACATGGATGGGGACAAGGGCGCCCGCAGGGGCCGGAAGCCAGGCAGCGGCGGCC
GGAAGAACGGTGGGATGGGAACGAAAAGCAAGGACAAGAAGCTGTCCGGGACAGACTCGGAGCAGGAGGA
TGAATCTGAGGACACAGATACTGATGGGGAAGAGGAGACATCACAACCCCCACCCCAGGCCAGCCACCCC
TCTGCCCACTTTCAGAGCCCCCCGACACCCTTCCTGCCCTTCGCCTCTACTCTGCCTTTGCCCCCAGCGC
CCCCGGGCCCCTCAGCACCTGATGAAGAGGACGAAGAAGATTACGACTCCTAGACCGGTCGGATCCCCCG
GGCTGCAGGAATTCGAGCATCTTACCGCCATTTATTCCCATATTTGTTCTGTTTTTCTTGATTTGGGTAT
ACATTTAAATGTTAATAAAACAAAATGGTGGGGCAATCATTTACATTTTTAGGGATATGTAATTACTAGT
TCAGGTGTATTGCCACAAGACAAACATGTTAAGAAACTTTCCCGTTATTTACGCTCTGTTCCTGTTAATC
AACCTCTGGATTACAAAATTTGTGAAAGATTGACTGATATTCTTAACTATGTTGCTCCTTTTACGCTGTG
TGGATATGCTGCTTTAATGCCTCTGTATCATGCTATTGCTTCCCGTACGGCTTTCGTTTTCTCCTCCTTG
TATAAATCCTGGTTGCTGTCTCTTTATGAGGAGTTGTGGCCCGTTGTCCGTCAACGTGGCGTGGTGTGCT
CTGTGTTTGCTGACGCAACCCCCACTGGCTGGGGCATTGCCACCACCTGTCAACTCCTTTCTGGGACTTT
CGCTTTCCCCCTCCCGATCGCCACGGCAGAACTCATCGCCGCCTGCCTTGCCCGCTGCTGGACAGGGGCT
AGGTTGCTGGGCACTGATAATTCCGTGGTGTTGTCGGGGAAGCTGACGTCCTTTGCAATTCGATATCAAG
CTGTACCTTCTAGATGTACACGTCACAGAGCGCTTCTAGACCAATGACTTACAAGGCAGCTGTAGATCTT
AGCCACTTTTTAAAAGAAAAGGGGGGACTGGAAGGGCTAATTCACTCCCAACGAAGACAAGATCTGCTTT
TTGCTTGTACTGGGTCTCTCTGGTTAGACCAGATCTGAGCCTGGGAGCTCTCTGGCTAACTAGGGAACCC
ACTGCTTAAGCCTCAATAAAGCTTGCCTTGAGTGCTTCAAGTAGTGTGTGCCCGTCTGTTGTGTGACTCT
GGTAACTAGAGATCCCTCAGACCCTTTTAGTCAGTGTGGAAAATCTCTAGCAGTAGTAGTTCATGTCATC
TTATTATTCAGTATTTATAACTTGCAAAGAAATGAATATCAGAGAGTGAGAGGAACTTGTTTATTGCAGC
TTATAATGGTTACAAATAAAGCAATAGCATCACAAATTTCACAAATAAAGCATTTTTTTCACTGCATTCT
AGTTGTGGTTTGTCCAAACTCATCAATGTATCTTATCATGTCTGGCTCTAGCTATCCCGCCCCTAACTCC
GCCCATCCCGCCCCTAACTCCGCCCAGTTCCGCCCATTCTCCGCCCCATGGCTGACTAATTTTTTTT
Features (pLannotate 1.2.2; 29 found; start..end, strand, type, name):
     94..112     -  promoter       T7 promoter: promoter for bacteriophage T7 RNA polymerase
    120..275     +  CDS            lacZα (fragment): LacZα fragment of β-galactosidase; lacZ fragment
    280..708     +  rep_origin     f1 ori (sequence partly withheld): f1 bacteriophage origin of replication; arrow indicates direction of (+) strand synthesis
    761..865     +  promoter       AmpR promoter: bla
    866..1726    +  CDS            AmpR: β-lactamase; bla; confers resistance to ampicillin, carbenicillin, and related antibiotics
   1897..2485    +  rep_origin     ori: high-copy-number ColE1/pMB1/pBR322/pUC origin of replication
   2668..2760    +  CDS            lacI (fragment): lac repressor; lacI; The lac repressor binds to the lac operator to inhibit transcription in E. coli. This inhibition can be relieved by adding lactose or isopropyl-β-D-thiogalactopyranoside (IPTG).
   2773..2794    +  protein_bind   CAP binding site: CAP binding activates transcription in the presence of cAMP. E. coli catabolite activator protein
   2809..2839    +  promoter       lac promoter: promoter for the E. coli lac operon
   2847..2863    +  protein_bind   lac operator: The lac repressor binds to the lac operator to inhibit transcription in E. coli. This inhibition can be relieved by adding lactose or isopropyl-β-D-thiogalactopyranoside (IPTG). lac repressor encoded by lacI
   2908..2926    +  promoter       T3 promoter: promoter for bacteriophage T3 RNA polymerase
   2954..3180    +  promoter       RSV promoter: Rous sarcoma virus enhancer/promoter
   3181..3361    +  LTR            5' LTR (truncated): truncated 5' long terminal repeat (LTR) from HIV-1
   3408..3533    +  misc_feature   HIV-1 Ψ: packaging signal of human immunodeficiency virus type 1
   3517..3880    +  CDS            HIV-1 gag (fragment): gag protein from human immunodeficiency virus 1; gag
   4026..4259    +  misc_feature   RRE: The Rev response element (RRE) of HIV-1 allows for Rev-dependent mRNA export from the nucleus to the cytoplasm.
   4636..4736    +  CDS            Rev (fragment): human immunodeficiency virus 1 (HIV-1) Rev protein; rev; enhances nuclear export of unspliced and incompletely spliced viral mRNAs
   4755..4872    +  misc_feature   cPPT/CTS: central polypurine tract and central termination sequence of HIV-1
   4906..5307    +  promoter       SFFV promoter: spleen focus-forming virus long terminal repeat (LTR) promoter
   5317..5340    +  misc_feature   MCS (fragment): pBluescript multiple cloning site
   5365..5979    +  CDS            DRAP1: NC2A_HUMAN - Experimental evidence at protein level: Swiss-Prot protein existence level 1. The association of the DR1/DRAP1 heterodimer with TBP results in a functional repression of both activated and basal transcription of class II genes. This interaction precludes the formation of a transcription-competent complex by inhibiting the association of TFIIA and/or TFIIB with TBP. Can bind to DNA on its own. From Homo sapiens (Human).
   5990..6015    +  misc_feature   MCS (fragment): pBluescript multiple cloning site
   6015..6074    +  CDS            S (fragment): HBSAG_WHV6 - Experimental evidence at transcript level: Swiss-Prot protein existence level 2. The middle envelope protein plays an important role in the budding of the virion. It is involved in the induction of budding in a nucleocapsid independent way. In this process the majority of envelope proteins bud to form subviral lipoprotein particles of 22 nm of diameter that do not contain a nucleocapsid (By similarity). From Woodchuck hepatitis B virus (isolate w64/pWS23) (WHV).
   6206..6609    +  misc_feature   WPRE: woodchuck hepatitis virus posttranscriptional regulatory element
   6655..6726    +  CDS            nef (fragment): NEF_HV1Z2 - Experimental evidence at protein level: Swiss-Prot protein existence level 1. Extracellular Nef protein targets CD4(+) T-lymphocytes for apoptosis by interacting with CXCR4 surface receptors. From Human immunodeficiency virus type 1 group M subtype D (isolate Z2/CDC-Z34) (HIV-1).
   6728..6961    +  LTR            3' LTR (ΔU3): self-inactivating 3' long terminal repeat (LTR) from HIV-1
   7033..7154    +  polyA_signal   SV40 poly(A) signal: SV40 polyadenylation signal
   7173..7194    +  rep_origin     SV40 ori (fragment): SV40 origin of replication
   7194..73      +  rep_origin     SV40 ori (across the origin): SV40 origin of replication
