[The description below was written by a language model from this plasmid's Addgene catalogue record and pLannotate feature annotations shown in this document.]
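Description:
SFFV-DRAP1-Brd 398 is a lentiviral expression plasmid built on the SFFV-MCS backbone and carrying the human DRAP1 (NC2-alpha) coding sequence together with a construct-specific DNA barcode. In bacteria it is maintained through a high-copy ColE1/pUC-type origin and selected with ampicillin via the β-lactamase gene. An f1 origin, lac promoter/operator remnants, lacZα and lacI fragments, and T3/T7 promoters are leftovers of the cloning-vector scaffold. The sequenced plasmid is about 7.3 kb.

The transfer cassette has a third-generation, self-inactivating layout. An RSV promoter drives a truncated HIV-1 5' LTR, followed by the Ψ packaging signal with a partial gag region, the Rev response element for Rev-dependent nuclear export of the genomic RNA, and the cPPT/CTS element. The cassette ends in a ΔU3 3' LTR, with an SV40 polyadenylation signal and SV40 origin sequence downstream. Within this frame, the spleen focus-forming virus (SFFV) LTR promoter drives DRAP1, which was inserted by restriction cloning between flanking multiple-cloning-site remnants. A WPRE follows to enhance transcript stability and expression. According to the depositor, the barcode sits in an XbaI site after the WPRE, giving the order SFFV–TF–WPRE–barcode. The barcode itself is not annotated in the feature table. No tag, fluorescent reporter or mammalian selection marker is recorded.

DRAP1 pairs with DR1 to bind TBP and repress class II gene transcription. This plasmid belongs to a barcoded transcription factor collection made for combinatorial screening in immune cell reprogramming. The barcode's position upstream of the 3' LTR suggests it can serve to identify which factor was delivered to a cell.
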