Addgene plasmid #219321: SFFV-DRAP1-Brd 398
Purpose: Transcription factor DRAP1 with a specific barcode assigned.
Depositing lab: Filipe Pereira. Depositing organization: Center for Neuroscience and Cell Biology, University of Coimbra. Publication: A combinatorial transcription factor screening platform for immune cell reprogramming. Kurochkin I, Altman AR, Caiado I, Pertiga-Cabral D, Halitzki E, Minaeva M, Zimmermannova O, Henriques-Oliveira L, Klein D, Nair M, Oliveira D, Cajal LR, Knittel R, Feick C, Ringner M, Martin M, Cirovic B, Pires CF, Rosa FF, Sitnicka E, Theis FJ, Pereira CF. Cell Syst. 2026 Jan 21;17(1):101457. doi: 10.1016/j.cels.2025.101457. Epub 2026 Jan 14. PubMed 41539305.
Backbone
  Vector backbone: SFFV-MCS
  Backbone size w/o insert (bp): 6638
  Vector type: Lentiviral
Growth in bacteria
  Bacterial resistance: Ampicillin, 100 μg/mL
  Growth temperature: 37°C
  Growth strain: NEB Stable
  Copy number: High Copy
Gene/Insert
  Gene/Insert name: DRAP1
  Species: H. sapiens (human)
  Insert size (bp): 618
  Entrez Gene: DRAP1 (a.k.a. NC2-alpha)
  Promoter: The spleen focus-forming virus (SFFV) promoter
  Cloning method: Restriction Enzyme; 5′ cloning site Bsp119I (not destroyed); 3′ cloning site BstHI (not destroyed)
Terms and licenses: Academic/Nonprofit Terms; Industry Terms: Not Available to Industry
Depositor comments: Barcode sequence cloned into XbaI restriction site. Design of plasmid is as follows: SFFV-[TF sequence]-WPRE-[Barcode sequence].
How to cite: SFFV-DRAP1-Brd 398 was a gift from Filipe Pereira (Addgene plasmid # 219321 ; http://n2t.net/addgene:219321 ; RRID:Addgene_219321)
