>Addgene plasmid #219321 | SFFV-DRAP1-Brd 398 | depositor partial sequence | sequence record 428443 | TF ORF
ATGCCGAGCAAGAAGAAGAAGTACAACGCGCGGTTCCCGCCGGCGCGGATCAAGAAGATCATGCAGACGG
ACGAAGAGATTGGGAAGGTGGCGGCGGCGGTGCCTGTCATCATCTCCCGGGCGCTCGAGCTCTTCCTAGA
GTCGCTGTTGAAGAAGGCCTGCCAGGTGACCCAGTCGCGGAACGCGAAGACCATGACCACATCCCACCTG
AAGCAGTGCATCGAGCTGGAGCAGCAGTTTGACTTCTTGAAGGACCTGGTGGCATCTGTTCCCGACATGC
AGGGGGACGGGGAAGACAACCACATGGATGGGGACAAGGGCGCCCGCAGGGGCCGGAAGCCAGGCAGCGG
CGGCCGGAAGAACGGTGGGATGGGAACGAAAAGCAAGGACAAGAAGCTGTCCGGGACAGACTCGGAGCAG
GAGGATGAATCTGAGGACACAGATACTGATGGGGAAGAGGAGACATCACAACCCCCACCCCAGGCCAGCC
ACCCCTCTGCCCACTTTCAGAGCCCCCCGACACCCTTCCTGCCCTTCGCCTCTACTCTGCCTTTGCCCCC
AGCGCCCCCGGGCCCCTCAGCACCTGATGAAGAGGACGAAGAAGATTACGACTCCTAG
