>Addgene plasmid #219321 | SFFV-DRAP1-Brd 398 | depositor partial sequence | sequence record 428444 | Barcode sequence
TGTACACGTCACAGAGCGCT
